Addgene plasmid #216488: pcDNA3.1-HaloAKAR2.0-T2A-EGFP
Purpose: Expression of chemigenetic PKA biosensor (high basal brightness, medium dynamic range) and EGFP transfection marker in mammalian cells
Depositing lab: Jin Zhang. Depositing organization: University of California, San Diego (UCSD). Publication: Far-red chemigenetic kinase biosensors enable multiplexed and super-resolved imaging of signaling networks. Frei MS, Sanchez SA, He X, Liu L, Schneider F, Wang Z, Hakozaki H, Li Y, Lyons AC, Rohm TV, Olefsky JM, Shi L, Schoneberg J, Fraser SE, Mehta S, Wang Y, Zhang J. Nat Biotechnol. 2025 Apr 21. doi: 10.1038/s41587-025-02642-8. PubMed 40258957.
Backbone
  Vector backbone: pcDNA3.1
  Vector type: Mammalian Expression
Growth in bacteria
  Bacterial resistance: Ampicillin, 100 μg/mL
  Growth temperature: 37°C
  Growth strain: DH5alpha
  Copy number: High Copy
Gene/Insert
  Gene/Insert name: HaloAKAR2.0
  Species: Synthetic
  Promoter: CMV
  Tag / fusion protein: T2A-EGFP (C terminal on insert)
  Cloning method: Gibson Cloning
  Sequencing primers: 5′ CMV forward; 3′ BGH reverse
Terms and licenses: Academic/Nonprofit Terms; Industry Terms: Not Available to Industry
How to cite: pcDNA3.1-HaloAKAR2.0-T2A-EGFP was a gift from Jin Zhang (Addgene plasmid # 216488 ; http://n2t.net/addgene:216488 ; RRID:Addgene_216488)
