[The description below was written by a language model from this plasmid's Addgene catalogue record and pLannotate feature annotations shown in this document.]
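Description:
pcDNA3.1-HaloAKAR2.0-T2A-EGFP is a 7.6 kb mammalian expression plasmid built on the pcDNA3.1 backbone for transient or stable expression of a chemigenetic protein kinase A (PKA) activity biosensor. It is propagated in E. coli through a high-copy ColE1/pUC-type origin with ampicillin selection (AmpR under its own bla promoter). It also carries an f1 origin and an SV40 promoter-driven neomycin resistance cassette with an SV40 polyadenylation signal, which can be used for G418 selection of mammalian cells. Short annotated fragments such as the bom, lac promoter/operator, lacI, ble and truncated HIV LTR hits appear to be backbone remnants or incidental matches rather than functional parts.

The payload is a single open reading frame driven by the CMV immediate-early enhancer/promoter and terminated by the bGH polyadenylation signal, with a T7 promoter lying upstream of the coding region. The synthetic HaloAKAR2.0 sensor is annotated as two separate HaloTag fragments with a short gap between them. These are followed by a segment matching yeast RAD53, which most likely corresponds to the FHA phosphoamino acid-binding domain commonly used in AKAR-type kinase reporters. This layout suggests that a sensing element is inserted into, or rearranged within, HaloTag, although the record does not spell out the design. HaloTag covalently binds chloroalkane-linked fluorophores, so the sensor's readout depends on an added dye ligand. A T2A self-cleaving peptide (stated in the catalogue fields, not separately annotated) links the sensor to EGFP, which is produced as a separate protein to mark transfected cells.

The depositor describes this variant as having high basal brightness and a medium dynamic range. It is intended for live-cell imaging of PKA signalling, including far-red, multiplexed and super-resolution applications.
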