Features (pLannotate 1.2.2; 23 found; start..end, strand, type, name):
     28..80      -  misc_feature   bom (fragment): basis of mobility region from pBR322
    235..614     +  enhancer       CMV enhancer: human cytomegalovirus immediate early enhancer
    615..818     +  promoter       CMV promoter: human cytomegalovirus (CMV) immediate early promoter
    814..847     +  LTR            5' LTR (truncated) (fragment): truncated 5' long terminal repeat (LTR) from HIV-1
    863..881     +  promoter       T7 promoter: promoter for bacteriophage T7 RNA polymerase
    998..1450    +  CDS            HaloTag® (fragment): modified bacterial dehalogenase that forms covalent bonds with chloroalkane derivatives
   1508..1930    +  CDS            HaloTag® (fragment): modified bacterial dehalogenase that forms covalent bonds with chloroalkane derivatives
   1934..2368    +  CDS            RAD53 (fragment): RAD53_YEAST - Also known as MEC2, SAD1, SPK1. Experimental evidence at protein level: Swiss-Prot protein existence level 1. Controls S-phase checkpoint as well as G1 and G2 DNA damage checkpoints. Phosphorylates proteins on serine, threonine, and tyrosine. Prevents entry into anaphase and mitotic exit after DNA damage via regulation of the Polo kinase CDC5. Seems to be involved in the phosphorylation of RPH1. From Saccharomyces cerevisiae (strain ATCC 204508 / S288c) (Baker's yeast).
   2432..3148    +  CDS            EGFP: the original enhanced GFP (Yang et al., 1996) mammalian codon-optimized
   3225..3449    +  polyA_signal   bGH poly(A) signal: bovine growth hormone polyadenylation signal
   3453..3474    +  promoter       SV40 promoter (fragment): SV40 enhancer and early promoter
   3495..3923    +  rep_origin     f1 ori (sequence partly withheld): f1 bacteriophage origin of replication; arrow indicates direction of (+) strand synthesis
   3937..4266    +  promoter       SV40 promoter: SV40 enhancer and early promoter
   4333..5124    +  CDS            neo: KKA2_KLEPN - Also known as kan, nptII. Experimental evidence at protein level: Swiss-Prot protein existence level 1. Resistance to kanamycin, neomycin, paromomycin, ribostamycin, butirosin and gentamicin B. From Klebsiella pneumoniae.
   5148..5306    +  CDS            ble (fragment): BLE_KLEPN - Experimental evidence at protein level: Swiss-Prot protein existence level 1. Binding protein with a strong affinity to the bleomycin family of antibiotics. Binds to CL990; an antimitotic-antibiotic compound. From Klebsiella pneumoniae.
   5301..5422    +  polyA_signal   SV40 poly(A) signal: SV40 polyadenylation signal
   5495..5511    -  protein_bind   lac operator: The lac repressor binds to the lac operator to inhibit transcription in E. coli. This inhibition can be relieved by adding lactose or isopropyl-β-D-thiogalactopyranoside (IPTG). lac repressor encoded by lacI
   5519..5549    -  promoter       lac promoter: promoter for the E. coli lac operon
   5564..5585    -  protein_bind   CAP binding site: CAP binding activates transcription in the presence of cAMP. E. coli catabolite activator protein
   5598..5690    -  CDS            lacI (fragment): lac repressor; lacI; The lac repressor binds to the lac operator to inhibit transcription in E. coli. This inhibition can be relieved by adding lactose or isopropyl-β-D-thiogalactopyranoside (IPTG).
   5873..6461    -  rep_origin     ori: high-copy-number ColE1/pMB1/pBR322/pUC origin of replication
   6632..7492    -  CDS            AmpR: β-lactamase; bla; confers resistance to ampicillin, carbenicillin, and related antibiotics
   7493..7597    -  promoter       AmpR promoter: bla
>Addgene plasmid #216488 | pcDNA3.1-HaloAKAR2.0-T2A-EGFP | addgene full sequence | sequence record 431031 | Addgene NGS Result
GACGGATCGGGAGATCTCCCGATCCCCTATGGTGCACTCTCAGTACAATCTGCTCTGATGCCGCATAGTT
AAGCCAGTATCTGCTCCCTGCTTGTGTGTTGGAGGTCGCTGAGTAGTGCGCGAGCAAAATTTAAGCTACA
ACAAGGCAAGGCTTGACCGACAATTGCATGAAGAATCTGCTTAGGGTTAGGCGTTTTGCGCTGCTTCGCG
ATGTACGGGCCAGATATACGCGTTGACATTGATTATTGACTAGTTATTAATAGTAATCAATTACGGGGTC
ATTAGTTCATAGCCCATATATGGAGTTCCGCGTTACATAACTTACGGTAAATGGCCCGCCTGGCTGACCG
CCCAACGACCCCCGCCCATTGACGTCAATAATGACGTATGTTCCCATAGTAACGCCAATAGGGACTTTCC
ATTGACGTCAATGGGTGGAGTATTTACGGTAAACTGCCCACTTGGCAGTACATCAAGTGTATCATATGCC
AAGTACGCCCCCTATTGACGTCAATGACGGTAAATGGCCCGCCTGGCATTATGCCCAGTACATGACCTTA
TGGGACTTTCCTACTTGGCAGTACATCTACGTATTAGTCATCGCTATTACCATGGTGATGCGGTTTTGGC
AGTACATCAATGGGCGTGGATAGCGGTTTGACTCACGGGGATTTCCAAGTCTCCACCCCATTGACGTCAA
TGGGAGTTTGTTTTGGCACCAAAATCAACGGGACTTTCCAAAATGTCGTAACAACTCCGCCCCATTGACG
CAAATGGGCGGTAGGCGTGTACGGTGGGAGGTCTATATAAGCAGAGCTCTCTGGCTAACTAGAGAACCCA
CTGCTTACTGGCTTATCGAAATTAATACGACTCACTATAGGGAGACCCAAGCTGGCTAGCGTTTAAACTT
AAGCTTGCGGCCGCCACCGGATCCATGCTGCGTCGCGCCACCCTGGTGGACGGCGGCACCGGCGGCAGCG
AGCTCAGCCAGATGCGGGAGACCTTCCAGGCCTTCCGCACCACCGACGTCGGCCGCAAGCTGATCATCGA
TCAGAACGTTTTTATCGAGGGTACGCTGCCGATGGGTGTCGTCCGCCCGCTGACTGAAGTCGAGATGGAC
CATTACCGCGAGCCGTTCCTGAATCCTGTTGACCGCGAGCCACTGTGGCGCTTCCCAAACGAGCTGCCAA
TCGCCGGTGAGCCAGCGAACATCGTCGCGCTGGTCGAAGAATACATGGACTGGCTGCACCAGTCCCCTGT
CCCGAAGCTGCTGTTCTGGGGCACCCCAGGCGTTCTGATCCCACCGGCCGAAGCCGCTCGCCTGGCCAAA
AGCCTGCCTAACTGCAAGGCTGTGGACATCGGCCCGGGTCTGAATCTGCTGCAAGAAGACAACCCGGACC
TGATCGGCAGCGAGATCGCGCGCTGGCTGTCGACGCTCGAGATTTCCGGCGAGCCAACCACTGGAGGCAG
CGGAGGCACAGGAGGCAGCGGAGGCACAGGAGGCAGCATGGCAGAAATCGGTACTGGCTTTCCATTCGAC
CCCCATTATGTGGAAGTCCTGGGCGAGCGCATGCACTACGTCGATGTTGGTCCGCGCGATGGCACCCCTG
TGCTGTTCCTGCACGGTAACCCGACCTCCTCCTACGTGTGGCGCAACATCATCCCGCATGTTGCACCGAC
CCATCGCTGCATTGCTCCAGACCTGATCGGTATGGGCAAATCCGACAAACCAGACCTGGGTTATTTCTTC
GACGACCACGTCCGCTTCATGGATGCCTTCATCGAAGCCCTGGGTCTGGAAGAGGTCGTCCTGGTCATTC
ACGACTGGGGCTCCGCTCTGGGTTTCCACTGGGCCAAGCGCAATCCAGAGCGCGTCAAAGGTATTGCATT
TATGGAGTTCATCCGCCCTATCCCGACCTGGGACGAATGGACCATCAGCAAGTTTTCTCAAGAACAGATC
GGCGAAAACATTGTGTGCAGGGTCATTTGTACCACGGGTCAAATTCCCATCCGAGATTTGTCAGCTGATA
TTTCACAAGTGCTTAAGGAAAAACGATCCATAAAGAAAGTTTGGACATTTGGTAGAAACCCAGCCTGTGA
CTATCATTTAGGAAACATTTCAAGACTGTCAAATAAGCATTTCCAAATACTACTAGGAGAAGACGGTAAC
CTTTTATTGAATGACATTTCCACTAATGGGACCTGGTTAAATGGGCAAAAAGTCGAGAAGAACAGCAATC
AGTTACTGTCTCAAGGTGATGAAATAACCGTTGGTGTAGGCGTGGAATCAGATATTTTATCTCTGGTCAT
TTTCATAAACGACAAATTTAAGCAGTGCCTCGAGCAGAACAAAGTTGATCGCGGCCGCGGCAGTGGAGAG
GGCAGAGGAAGTCTGCTAACATGCGGTGACGTCGAGGAGAATCCTGGCCCAGTGAGCAAGGGCGAGGAGC
TGTTCACCGGGGTGGTGCCCATCCTGGTCGAGCTGGACGGCGACGTAAACGGCCACAAGTTCAGCGTGTC
CGGCGAGGGCGAGGGCGATGCCACCTACGGCAAGCTGACCCTGAAGTTCATCTGCACCACCGGCAAGCTG
CCCGTGCCCTGGCCCACCCTCGTGACCACCCTGACCTACGGCGTGCAGTGCTTCAGCCGCTACCCCGACC
ACATGAAGCAGCACGACTTCTTCAAGTCCGCCATGCCCGAAGGCTACGTCCAGGAGCGCACCATCTTCTT
CAAGGACGACGGCAACTACAAGACCCGCGCCGAGGTGAAGTTCGAGGGCGACACCCTGGTGAACCGCATC
GAGCTGAAGGGCATCGACTTCAAGGAGGACGGCAACATCCTGGGGCACAAGCTGGAGTACAACTACAACA
GCCACAACGTCTATATCATGGCCGACAAGCAGAAGAACGGCATCAAGGTGAACTTCAAGATCCGCCACAA
CATCGAGGACGGCAGCGTGCAGCTCGCCGACCACTACCAGCAGAACACCCCCATCGGCGACGGCCCCGTG
CTGCTGCCCGACAACCACTACCTGAGCACCCAGTCCGCCCTGAGCAAAGACCCCAACGAGAAGCGCGATC
ACATGGTCCTGCTGGAGTTCGTGACCGCCGCCGGGATCACTCTCGGCATGGACGAGCTGTACAAGTAAGA
ATTCTGCAGATATCCAGCACAGTGGCGGCCGCTCGAGTCTAGAGGGCCCGTTTAAACCCGCTGATCAGCC
TCGACTGTGCCTTCTAGTTGCCAGCCATCTGTTGTTTGCCCCTCCCCCGTGCCTTCCTTGACCCTGGAAG
GTGCCACTCCCACTGTCCTTTCCTAATAAAATGAGGAAATTGCATCGCATTGTCTGAGTAGGTGTCATTC
TATTCTGGGGGGTGGGGTGGGGCAGGACAGCAAGGGGGAGGATTGGGAAGACAATAGCAGGCATGCTGGG
GATGCGGTGGGCTCTATGGCTTCTGAGGCGGAAAGAACCAGCTGGGGCTCTAGGGGGTATCCCC
[124 nt withheld, positions 3495-3618]
C
[91 nt withheld, positions 3620-3710]
A
[49 nt withheld, positions 3712-3760]
CCTTTGACGTTGGAGTCCACGTTCTTT
[37 nt withheld, positions 3788-3824]
ACCCTATCTCGGTCTATTCTTTTGATTTATAAGGGATTTTGCCGATTTCGGCCTATTGGTTAAAAAATGA
GCTGATTTAACAAAAATTTAACGCGAATTAATTCTGTGGAATGTGTGTCAGTTAGGGTGTGGAAAGTCCC
CAGGCTCCCCAGCAGGCAGAAGTATGCAAAGCATGCATCTCAATTAGTCAGCAACCAGGTGTGGAAAGTC
CCCAGGCTCCCCAGCAGGCAGAAGTATGCAAAGCATGCATCTCAATTAGTCAGCAACCATAGTCCCGCCC
CTAACTCCGCCCATCCCGCCCCTAACTCCGCCCAGTTCCGCCCATTCTCCGCCCCATGGCTGACTAATTT
TTTTTATTTATGCAGAGGCCGAGGCCGCCTCTGCCTCTGAGCTATTCCAGAAGTAGTGAGGAGGCTTTTT
TGGAGGCCTAGGCTTTTGCAAAAAGCTCCCGGGAGCTTGTATATCCATTTTCGGATCTGATCAAGAGACA
GGATGAGGATCGTTTCGCATGATTGAACAAGATGGATTGCACGCAGGTTCTCCGGCCGCTTGGGTGGAGA
GGCTATTCGGCTATGACTGGGCACAACAGACAATCGGCTGCTCTGATGCCGCCGTGTTCCGGCTGTCAGC
GCAGGGGCGCCCGGTTCTTTTTGTCAAGACCGACCTGTCCGGTGCCCTGAATGAACTGCAGGACGAGGCA
GCGCGGCTATCGTGGCTGGCCACGACGGGCGTTCCTTGCGCAGCTGTGCTCGACGTTGTCACTGAAGCGG
GAAGGGACTGGCTGCTATTGGGCGAAGTGCCGGGGCAGGATCTCCTGTCATCTCACCTTGCTCCTGCCGA
GAAAGTATCCATCATGGCTGATGCAATGCGGCGGCTGCATACGCTTGATCCGGCTACCTGCCCATTCGAC
CACCAAGCGAAACATCGCATCGAGCGAGCACGTACTCGGATGGAAGCCGGTCTTGTCGATCAGGATGATC
TGGACGAAGAGCATCAGGGGCTCGCGCCAGCCGAACTGTTCGCCAGGCTCAAGGCGCGCATGCCCGACGG
CGAGGATCTCGTCGTGACCCATGGCGATGCCTGCTTGCCGAATATCATGGTGGAAAATGGCCGCTTTTCT
GGATTCATCGACTGTGGCCGGCTGGGTGTGGCGGACCGCTATCAGGACATAGCGTTGGCTACCCGTGATA
TTGCTGAAGAGCTTGGCGGCGAATGGGCTGACCGCTTCCTCGTGCTTTACGGTATCGCCGCTCCCGATTC
GCAGCGCATCGCCTTCTATCGCCTTCTTGACGAGTTCTTCTGAGCGGGACTCTGGGGTTCGAAATGACCG
ACCAAGCGACGCCCAACCTGCCATCACGAGATTTCGATTCCACCGCCGCCTTCTATGAAAGGTTGGGCTT
CGGAATCGTTTTCCGGGACGCCGGCTGGATGATCCTCCAGCGCGGGGATCTCATGCTGGAGTTCTTCGCC
CACCCCAACTTGTTTATTGCAGCTTATAATGGTTACAAATAAAGCAATAGCATCACAAATTTCACAAATA
AAGCATTTTTTTCACTGCATTCTAGTTGTGGTTTGTCCAAACTCATCAATGTATCTTATCATGTCTGTAT
ACCGTCGACCTCTAGCTAGAGCTTGGCGTAATCATGGTCATAGCTGTTTCCTGTGTGAAATTGTTATCCG
CTCACAATTCCACACAACATACGAGCCGGAAGCATAAAGTGTAAAGCCTGGGGTGCCTAATGAGTGAGCT
AACTCACATTAATTGCGTTGCGCTCACTGCCCGCTTTCCAGTCGGGAAACCTGTCGTGCCAGCTGCATTA
ATGAATCGGCCAACGCGCGGGGAGAGGCGGTTTGCGTATTGGGCGCTCTTCCGCTTCCTCGCTCACTGAC
TCGCTGCGCTCGGTCGTTCGGCTGCGGCGAGCGGTATCAGCTCACTCAAAGGCGGTAATACGGTTATCCA
CAGAATCAGGGGATAACGCAGGAAAGAACATGTGAGCAAAAGGCCAGCAAAAGGCCAGGAACCGTAAAAA
GGCCGCGTTGCTGGCGTTTTTCCATAGGCTCCGCCCCCCTGACGAGCATCACAAAAATCGACGCTCAAGT
CAGAGGTGGCGAAACCCGACAGGACTATAAAGATACCAGGCGTTTCCCCCTGGAAGCTCCCTCGTGCGCT
CTCCTGTTCCGACCCTGCCGCTTACCGGATACCTGTCCGCCTTTCTCCCTTCGGGAAGCGTGGCGCTTTC
TCATAGCTCACGCTGTAGGTATCTCAGTTCGGTGTAGGTCGTTCGCTCCAAGCTGGGCTGTGTGCACGAA
CCCCCCGTTCAGCCCGACCGCTGCGCCTTATCCGGTAACTATCGTCTTGAGTCCAACCCGGTAAGACACG
ACTTATCGCCACTGGCAGCAGCCACTGGTAACAGGATTAGCAGAGCGAGGTATGTAGGCGGTGCTACAGA
GTTCTTGAAGTGGTGGCCTAACTACGGCTACACTAGAAGAACAGTATTTGGTATCTGCGCTCTGCTGAAG
CCAGTTACCTTCGGAAAAAGAGTTGGTAGCTCTTGATCCGGCAAACAAACCACCGCTGGTAGCGGTGGTT
TTTTTGTTTGCAAGCAGCAGATTACGCGCAGAAAAAAAGGATCTCAAGAAGATCCTTTGATCTTTTCTAC
GGGGTCTGACGCTCAGTGGAACGAAAACTCACGTTAAGGGATTTTGGTCATGAGATTATCAAAAAGGATC
TTCACCTAGATCCTTTTAAATTAAAAATGAAGTTTTAAATCAATCTAAAGTATATATGAGTAAACTTGGT
CTGACAGTTACCAATGCTTAATCAGTGAGGCACCTATCTCAGCGATCTGTCTATTTCGTTCATCCATAGT
TGCCTGACTCCCCGTCGTGTAGATAACTACGATACGGGAGGGCTTACCATCTGGCCCCAGTGCTGCAATG
ATACCGCGAGACCCACGCTCACCGGCTCCAGATTTATCAGCAATAAACCAGCCAGCCGGAAGGGCCGAGC
GCAGAAGTGGTCCTGCAACTTTATCCGCCTCCATCCAGTCTATTAATTGTTGCCGGGAAGCTAGAGTAAG
TAGTTCGCCAGTTAATAGTTTGCGCAACGTTGTTGCCATTGCTACAGGCATCGTGGTGTCACGCTCGTCG
TTTGGTATGGCTTCATTCAGCTCCGGTTCCCAACGATCAAGGCGAGTTACATGATCCCCCATGTTGTGCA
AAAAAGCGGTTAGCTCCTTCGGTCCTCCGATCGTTGTCAGAAGTAAGTTGGCCGCAGTGTTATCACTCAT
GGTTATGGCAGCACTGCATAATTCTCTTACTGTCATGCCATCCGTAAGATGCTTTTCTGTGACTGGTGAG
TACTCAACCAAGTCATTCTGAGAATAGTGTATGCGGCGACCGAGTTGCTCTTGCCCGGCGTCAATACGGG
ATAATACCGCGCCACATAGCAGAACTTTAAAAGTGCTCATCATTGGAAAACGTTCTTCGGGGCGAAAACT
CTCAAGGATCTTACCGCTGTTGAGATCCAGTTCGATGTAACCCACTCGTGCACCCAACTGATCTTCAGCA
TCTTTTACTTTCACCAGCGTTTCTGGGTGAGCAAAAACAGGAAGGCAAAATGCCGCAAAAAAGGGAATAA
GGGCGACACGGAAATGTTGAATACTCATACTCTTCCTTTTTCAATATTATTGAAGCATTTATCAGGGTTA
TTGTCTCATGAGCGGATACATATTTGAATGTATTTAGAAAAATAAACAAATAGGGGTTCCGCGCACATTT
CCCCGAAAAGTGCCACCTGACGTC
